Addgene plasmid #55556: mTurquoise-H2A-10
Purpose: Localization: Nucleus/Histones, Excitation: 434, Emission: 474
Depositing lab: Michael Davidson. Depositing organization: Florida State University, Tallahassee.
Backbone
  Vector backbone: mTurquoise
  Backbone size w/o insert (bp): 4750
  Vector type: Mammalian Expression
  Selectable markers: Neomycin (select with G418)
Growth in bacteria
  Bacterial resistance: Kanamycin, 50 μg/mL
  Growth temperature: 37°C
  Growth strain: DH5alpha
  Copy number: High Copy
Gene/Insert
  Gene/Insert name: H2A (alt names: Human Histone H2A; NM_003509.2)
  Species: H. sapiens (human)
  Entrez Gene: H2AC13 (a.k.a. H2A/c, H2AC11, H2AC15, H2AC16, H2AC17, H2AFC, HIST1H2AI)
  Promoter: CMV
  Tag / fusion protein: mTurquoise (C terminal on backbone)
  Cloning method: Unknown
  Sequencing primers: 5′ CMV-F; 3′ SV40pA-R
Terms and licenses: Academic/Nonprofit Terms; Industry Terms
Depositor comments: H. sapiens (human) Histone H2A. Excitation = 434; Emission = 474
How to cite: mTurquoise-H2A-10 was a gift from Michael Davidson (Addgene plasmid # 55556 ; http://n2t.net/addgene:55556 ; RRID:Addgene_55556)
