[The description below was written by a language model from this plasmid's Addgene catalogue record.]
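Description:
mTurquoise-H2A-10 is a mammalian expression plasmid that produces human histone H2A fused to the cyan fluorescent protein mTurquoise. It is built on an mTurquoise backbone of about 4.75 kb (without insert), is maintained at high copy in E. coli under kanamycin selection, and carries a neomycin resistance marker that allows G418 selection of transfected mammalian cells. No feature table accompanies the record, so the origin of replication and the promoters driving the resistance marker are not stated. The use of an SV40 polyA reverse sequencing primer suggests that an SV40 polyadenylation signal lies downstream of the expression cassette.

The insert is the human H2A coding sequence, linked in the record to the H2AC13 gene of the histone cluster. It is expressed from the CMV promoter, a strong constitutive promoter widely used in mammalian cells. The mTurquoise tag is supplied by the backbone and is recorded as C-terminal, so the histone sits upstream and the fluorescent protein follows it in the fusion. The "10" in the name probably refers to a linker length between the two parts, but the record does not explain it, and the cloning method is listed as unknown.

Because H2A is a core nucleosome component, the fusion is incorporated into chromatin and serves as a nucleus and histone localization marker. With excitation at 434 nm and emission at 474 nm, it labels chromatin in the cyan channel. This makes it suitable for fluorescence imaging of nuclei in live or fixed cells, including multicolour experiments alongside spectrally distinct fluorescent proteins.
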