>Addgene plasmid #55556 | mTurquoise-H2A-10 | depositor partial sequence | sequence record 85963 | insert sequence
CAGATCCGCTAGCCGCCACCATG
[387 nt withheld, positions 24-410]
TCGGGAAGCACGGATCCACCGGTCGCCACCATGGTGAGCAAGGGCGAGGAGCTGTTCACCGGGGTGGTGC
CCATCCTGGTCGAGCTGGACGGCGACGTAAACGGCCACAAGTTCAGCGTGTCCGGCGAGGGCGAGGGCGA
TGCCACCTACGGCAAGCTGACCCTGAAGTTCATCTGCACCACCGGCAAGCTGCCCGTGCCCTGGCCCACC
CTCGTGACCACCCTGTCCTGGGGCGTGCAGTGCTTCGCCCGCTACCCCGACCACATGAAGCAGCACGACT
TCTTCAAGTCCGCCATGCCCGAAGGCTACGTCCAGGAGCGCACCATCTTCTTCAAGGACGACGGCAACTA
CAAGACCCGCGCCGAGGTGAAGTTCGAGGGCGACACCCTGGTGAACCGCATCGAGCTGAAGGGCATCGAC
TTCAAGGAGGACGGCAACATCCTGGGGCACAAGCTGGAGTACAACTACATCAGCGACAACGTCTATATCA
CCGCCGACAAGCAGAAGAACGGCATCAAGGCCAACTTCAAGATCCGCCACAACATCGAGGACGGCGGCGT
GCAGCTCGCCGACCACTACCAGCAGAACACCCCCATCGGCGACGGCCCCGTGCTGCTGCCCGACAACCAC
TACCTGAGCACCCAGTCCAAGCTGAGCAAAGACCCCAACGAGAAGCGCGATCACATGGTCCTGCTGGAGT
TCGTGACCGCCGCCGGGATCACTCTCGGCATGGACGAGCTGTACAAGTAAAGCGGCCGCGACTCTAGATC
ATAATCAGCC
