>Addgene plasmid #55556 | mTurquoise-H2A-10 | addgene partial sequence | sequence record 142886 | EGFP-N 5'-CGTCGCCGTCCAGCTCGACCAG-3'
CTTGCTCACCATGGTGGCGACCGGTGGATCCGTGCTTCCCGA
[387 nt withheld, positions 43-429]
CATGGTGGCGGCTAGCGGATCTGACGGTTCACTAAACCAGCTCTGCTTATATAGACCTCCCACCGTACAC
GCCTACCGCCCATTTGCGTCAATGGGGCGGAGTTGTTACGACATTTTGGAAAGTCCCGTTGATTTTGGTG
CCAAAACAAACTCCCATTGACGTCAATGGGGTGGAGACTTGGAAATCCCCGTGAGTCAAACCGCTATCCA
CGCCCATTGATGTACTGCCAAAACCGCATCACCATGGTAATAGCGATGACTAATACGTAGATGTACTGCC
AAGTAGGAAAGTCCCATAAGGTCATGTACTGG
